Addgene plasmid #112612: pOP5MP
Purpose: (Empty Backbone) Used for expression of protein in E. coli as PreScission cleavable N-terminual 8His and MBP tag fusions and with C-terminal Avi-tag
Depositing lab: Marko Hyvönen. Depositing organization: University of Cambridge.
Backbone
  Vector backbone: pBAT4
  Vector type: Bacterial Expression
  Tag / fusion protein: 8His-MBP (N terminal on backbone); Avi (C terminal on backbone)
Growth in bacteria
  Bacterial resistance: Ampicillin, 100 μg/mL
  Growth temperature: 37°C
  Growth strain: DH5alpha
  Copy number: High Copy
Gene/Insert
  Gene/Insert name: None
  Tag / fusion protein: 8His-MBP (N terminal on backbone); Avi (C terminal on backbone)
Terms and licenses: Academic/Nonprofit Terms; Industry Terms: Not Available to Industry
How to cite: pOP5MP was a gift from Marko Hyvönen (Addgene plasmid # 112612 ; http://n2t.net/addgene:112612 ; RRID:Addgene_112612)
