[The description below was written by a language model from this plasmid's Addgene catalogue record and pLannotate feature annotations shown in this document.]
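Description:
pOP5MP is an empty bacterial expression backbone derived from pBAT4, designed for producing recombinant proteins in E. coli as fusions with a cleavable N-terminal 8His-MBP tag and a C-terminal Avi-tag. It is maintained as a high-copy plasmid through a ColE1/pUC-type origin and selected with ampicillin via the β-lactamase gene. Only short remnants of rop, the pBR322 bom region, f1/M13 origins and lacZα are annotated, apparently leftovers of the vector's construction history rather than functional parts.

Expression is driven by a T7 promoter followed directly by a lac operator and the strong T7 gene 10 ribosome binding site, with a T7 terminator downstream. The plasmid carries its own lacI gene under the lacIq promoter, so abundant repressor keeps the cassette off until IPTG is added, in a host that supplies T7 RNA polymerase. The reading frame opens with a polyhistidine tag (annotated as 7xHis, catalogued as 8His) and a signal-sequence-free maltose binding protein that remains cytosolic. MBP commonly improves solubility, and together the two tags allow metal-affinity or amylose purification.

According to the catalogue entry, a PreScission protease site permits removal of the N-terminal tags, and the Avi-tag left at the C-terminus is a peptide substrate for site-specific biotinylation by BirA. Neither the protease site nor the Avi-tag is picked up in the automated feature tables. They presumably lie in the unannotated stretch between MBP and the terminator, which also contains an antisense SP6 promoter and a short hit to the SET1 tag. The depositor and sequencing-derived records (5,644 and 5,639 nt) show the same feature set in the same order, differing mainly in their start coordinate.
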