Features (pLannotate 1.2.2; 23 found; start..end, strand, type, name):
      1..19      +  promoter       T7 promoter: promoter for bacteriophage T7 RNA polymerase
     19..43      +  protein_bind   lac operator: The lac repressor binds to the lac operator to inhibit transcription in E. coli. This inhibition can be relieved by adding lactose or isopropyl-β-D-thiogalactopyranoside (IPTG). lac repressor encoded by lacI
     56..78      +  RBS            RBS: efficient ribosome binding site from bacteriophage T7 gene 10 (Olins and Rangwala, 1989)
     98..118     +  CDS            7xHis: 6xHis affinity tag
    128..1228    +  CDS            MBP: maltose binding protein from E. coli; malE (mutated); This version of the gene does not encode a signal sequence, so MBP will remain in the cytosol.
   1389..1407    -  promoter       SP6 promoter: promoter for bacteriophage SP6 RNA polymerase
   1422..1471    +  CDS            SET1 (fragment): solubility-enhancement tag derived from T7 phage gene 10B
   1479..1526    +  terminator     T7 terminator: transcription terminator for bacteriophage T7 RNA polymerase
   1555..1621    +  CDS            lacZα (fragment): LacZα fragment of β-galactosidase; lacZ fragment
   1625..1846    -  rep_origin     M13 ori (fragment) (sequence partly withheld): M13 bacteriophage origin of replication; arrow indicates direction of (+) strand synthesis
   1847..1867    -  misc_feature   MCS (fragment): pUC18/19 multiple cloning site
   1866..1884    -  promoter       lac UV5 promoter (fragment): E. coli lac promoter with an "up" mutation
   1899..1920    -  protein_bind   CAP binding site: CAP binding activates transcription in the presence of cAMP. E. coli catabolite activator protein
   1933..3015    -  CDS            lacI: lac repressor; lacI; The lac repressor binds to the lac operator to inhibit transcription in E. coli. This inhibition can be relieved by adding lactose or isopropyl-β-D-thiogalactopyranoside (IPTG).
   3016..3093    -  promoter       lacIq promoter: lacI (mutant); In the lacIq allele, a single base change in the promoter boosts expression of the lacI gene about 10-fold.
   3093..3111    -  misc_feature   MCS (fragment): pUC18/19 multiple cloning site
   3112..3345    -  rep_origin     f1 ori (fragment) (sequence partly withheld): f1 bacteriophage origin of replication; arrow indicates direction of (+) strand synthesis
   3348..3447    -  misc_feature   bom (fragment): basis of mobility region from pBR322
   3549..3584    -  CDS            rop (fragment): Rop protein, which maintains plasmids at low copy number; rop
   3679..3783    +  promoter       AmpR promoter: bla
   3784..4644    +  CDS            AmpR: β-lactamase; bla; confers resistance to ampicillin, carbenicillin, and related antibiotics
   4815..5403    +  rep_origin     ori: high-copy-number ColE1/pMB1/pBR322/pUC origin of replication
   5586..5642    +  CDS            lacI (fragment): lac repressor; lacI; The lac repressor binds to the lac operator to inhibit transcription in E. coli. This inhibition can be relieved by adding lactose or isopropyl-β-D-thiogalactopyranoside (IPTG).
>Addgene plasmid #112612 | pOP5MP | depositor full sequence | sequence record 212075 | Full Sequence
TAATACGACTCACTATAGGGAATTGTGAGCGGATAACAATTCCTCTAGAAATAATTTTGTTTAACTTTAA
GAAGGAGATATATCCATGAATGGATCTCATCACCATCACCATCACCATCACACTAGTATGAAAATCGAAG
AAGGTAAACTGGTAATCTGGATTAACGGCGATAAAGGCTATAACGGTCTCGCTGAAGTCGGTAAGAAATT
CGAGAAAGATACCGGAATTAAAGTCACCGTTGAGCATCCGGATAAACTGGAAGAGAAATTCCCACAGGTT
GCGGCAACTGGCGATGGCCCTGACATTATCTTCTGGGCACACGACCGCTTTGGTGGCTACGCTCAATCTG
GCCTGTTGGCTGAAATCACCCCGGACAAAGCGTTCCAGGACAAGCTGTATCCGTTTACCTGGGATGCCGT
ACGTTACAACGGCAAGCTGATTGCTTACCCGATCGCTGTTGAAGCGTTATCGCTGATTTATAACAAAGAT
CTGCTGCCGAACCCGCCAAAAACCTGGGAAGAGATCCCGGCGCTGGATAAAGAACTGAAAGCGAAAGGTA
AGAGCGCGCTGATGTTCAACCTGCAAGAACCGTACTTCACCTGGCCGCTGATTGCTGCTGACGGGGGTTA
TGCGTTCAAGTATGAAAACGGCAAGTACGACATTAAAGACGTGGGCGTGGATAACGCTGGCGCGAAAGCG
GGTCTGACCTTCCTGGTTGACCTGATTAAAAACAAACACATGAATGCAGACACCGATTACTCCATCGCAG
AAGCTGCCTTTAATAAAGGCGAAACAGCGATGACCATCAACGGCCCGTGGGCATGGTCCAACATCGACAC
CAGCAAAGTGAATTATGGTGTAACGGTACTGCCGACCTTCAAGGGTCAACCATCCAAACCGTTCGTTGGC
GTGCTGAGCGCAGGTATTGACGCCGCCAGTCCGAACAAAGAGCTGGCAAAAGAGTTCCTCGAAAACTATC
TGCTGACTGATGAAGGTCTGGAAGCGGTTAATAAAGACAAACCGCTGGGTGCCGTAGCGCTGAAGTCTTA
CGAGGAAGAGTTGGCGAAAGATCCACGTATTGCCGCCACAATGGAAAACGCCCAGAAAGGTGAAATCATG
CCGAACATCCCGCAGATGTCCGCTTTCTGGTATGCCGTGCGTACTGCGGTGATCAACGCCGCCAGCGGTC
GTCAGACTGTCGATGAAGCCCTGAAAGACGCGCAGACTAATTCGAGCTCGACCGGTAGTGGCACCAGTGG
GTCGACACTGGAAGTTCTGTTTCAGGGCCCAGGATCCATGGAATTCGCGGCCGCCCTAGGCTCGAGCGGA
CTGAATGACATTTTCGAAGCACAGAAGATCGAATGGCATGAAGCCTAAGCTTGAGTATTCTATAGTGTCA
CCTAAATCCCAGCTTGATCCGGCTGCTAACAAAGCCCGAAAGGAAGCTGAGTTGGCTGCTGCCACCGCTG
AGCAATAACTAGCATAACCCCTTGGGGCCTCTAAACGGGTCTTGAGGGGTTTTTTGCTGAAAGGAGGAAC
TATATCCGGATAACCTGGCGTAATAGCGAAGAGGCCCGCACCGATCGCCCTTCCCAACAGTTGCGCAGCC
TGAATGGCGAATGGAAATTGTAAGCGTTAATATTTTGTTAAAATTCGCGTTAAATTTTTGTTAAATCAGC
TCATTTTTTAACCAATAGGCCGAAATCGGCAAAATCCCTTATAAATCAAAAGAATAGACCGAGATAGGGT
[37 nt withheld, positions 1751-1787]
AAAGAACGTGGACTCCAACGTCAAAGG
[32 nt withheld, positions 1815-1846]
AGCTTGCATGCCTGCAGGTCGGAAGCATAAAGTGTAAAGCCTGGGGTGCCTAATGAGTGAGCTAACTTAC
ATTAATTGCGTTGCGCTCACTGCCCGCTTTCCAGTCGGGAAACCTGTCGTGCCAGCTGCATTAATGAATC
GGCCAACGCGCGGGGAGAGGCGGTTTGCGTATTGGGCGCCAGGGTGGTTTTTCTTTTCACCAGTGAGACG
GGCAACAGCTGATTGCCCTTCACCGCCTGGCCCTGAGAGAGTTGCAGCAAGCGGTCCACGCTGGTTTGCC
CCAGCAGGCGAAAATCCTGTTTGATGGTGGTTGACGGCGGGATATAACATGAGCTGTCTTCGGTATCGTC
GTATCCCACTACCGAGATATCCGCACCAACGCGCAGCCCGGACTCGGTAATGGCGCGCATTGCGCCCAGC
GCCATCTGATCGTTGGCAACCAGCATCGCAGTGGGAACGATGCCCTCATTCAGCATTTGCATGGTTTGTT
GAAAACCGGACATGGCACTCCAGTCGCCTTCCCGTTCCGCTATCGGCTGAATTTGATTGCGAGTGAGATA
TTTATGCCAGCCAGCCAGACGCAGACGCGCCGAGACAGAACTTAATGGGCCCGCTAACAGCGCGATTTGC
TGGTGACCCAATGCGACCAGATGCTCCACGCCCAGTCGCGTACCGTCTTCATGGGAGAAAATAATACTGT
TGATGGGTGTCTGGTCAGAGACATCAAGAAATAACGCCGGAACATTAGTGCAGGCAGCTTCCACAGCAAT
GGCATCCTGGTCATCCAGCGGATAGTTAATGATCAGCCCACTGACGCGTTGCGCGAGAAGATTGTGCACC
GCCGCTTTACAGGCTTCGACGCCGCTTCGTTCTACCATCGACACCACCACGCTGGCACCCAGTTGATCGG
CGCGAGATTTAATCGCCGCGACAATTTGCGACGGCGCGTGCAGGGCCAGACTGGAGGTGGCAACGCCAAT
CAGCAACGACTGTTTGCCCGCCAGTTGTTGTGCCACGCGGTTGGGAATGTAATTCAGCTCCGCCATCGCC
GCTTCCACTTTTTCCCGCGTTTTCGCAGAAACGTGGCTGGCCTGGTTCACCACGCGGGAAACGGTCTGAT
AAGAGACACCGGCATACTCTGCGACATCGTATAACGTTACTGGTTTCACATTCACCACCCTGAATTGACT
CTCTTCCGGGCGCTATCATGCCATACCGCGAAAGGTTTTGCACCATTCGATGGTGTCGGGTACCGAGCTC
GAATT
[32 nt withheld, positions 3112-3143]
CGGTCGAGGTGCCGTAAAGCT
[56 nt withheld, positions 3165-3220]
G
[124 nt withheld, positions 3222-3345]
CGCCTGATGCGGTATTTTCTCCTTACGCATCTGTGCGGTATTTCACACCGCATATGGTGCACTCTCAGTA
CAATCTGCTCTGATGCCGCATAGTTAAGCCAGCCCCGACACCCGCCAACACCCGCTGACGCGCCCTGACG
GGCTTGTCTGCTCCCGGCATCCGCTTACAGACAAGCTGTGACCGTCTCCGGGAGCTGCATGTGTCAGAGG
TTTTCACCGTCATCACCGAAACGCGCGAGACGAAAGGGCCTCGTGATACGCCTATTTTTATAGGTTAATG
TCATGATAATAATGGTTTCTTAGACGTCAGGTGGCACTTTTCGGGGAAATGTGCGCGGAACCCCTATTTG
TTTATTTTTCTAAATACATTCAAATATGTATCCGCTCATGAGACAATAACCCTGATAAATGCTTCAATAA
TATTGAAAAAGGAAGAGTATGAGTATTCAACATTTCCGTGTCGCCCTTATTCCCTTTTTTGCGGCATTTT
GCCTTCCTGTTTTTGCTCACCCAGAAACGCTGGTGAAAGTAAAAGATGCTGAAGATCAGTTGGGTGCACG
AGTGGGTTACATCGAACTGGATCTCAACAGCGGTAAGATCCTTGAGAGTTTTCGCCCCGAAGAACGTTTT
CCAATGATGAGCACTTTTAAAGTTCTGCTATGTCATACACTATTATCCCGTATTGACGCCGGGCAAGAGC
AACTCGGTCGCCGGGCGCGGTATTCTCAGAATGACTTGGTTGAGTACTCACCAGTCACAGAAAAGCATCT
TACGGATGGCATGACAGTAAGAGAATTATGCAGTGCTGCCATAACCATGAGTGATAACACTGCGGCCAAC
TTACTTCTGACAACGATCGGAGGACCGAAGGAGCTAACCGCTTTTTTGCACAACATGGGGGATCATGTAA
CTCGCCTTGATCGTTGGGAACCGGAGCTGAATGAAGCCATACCAAACGACGAGCGTGACACCACGATGCC
TGTAGCAATGGCAACAACGTTGCGCAAACTATTAACTGGCGAACTACTTACTCTAGCTTCCCGGCAACAA
TTAATAGACTGGATGGAGGCGGATAAAGTTGCAGGACCACTTCTGCGCTCGGCCCTTCCGGCTGGCTGGT
TTATTGCTGATAAATCTGGAGCCGGTGAGCGTGGGTCTCGCGGTATCATTGCAGCACTGGGGCCAGATGG
TAAGCCCTCCCGTATCGTAGTTATCTACACGACGGGGAGTCAGGCAACTATGGATGAACGAAATAGACAG
ATCGCTGAGATAGGTGCCTCACTGATTAAGCATTGGTAACTGTCAGACCAAGTTTACTCATATATACTTT
AGATTGATTTAAAACTTCATTTTTAATTTAAAAGGATCTAGGTGAAGATCCTTTTTGATAATCTCATGAC
CAAAATCCCTTAACGTGAGTTTTCGTTCCACTGAGCGTCAGACCCCGTAGAAAAGATCAAAGGATCTTCT
TGAGATCCTTTTTTTCTGCGCGTAATCTGCTGCTTGCAAACAAAAAAACCACCGCTACCAGCGGTGGTTT
GTTTGCCGGATCAAGAGCTACCAACTCTTTTTCCGAAGGTAACTGGCTTCAGCAGAGCGCAGATACCAAA
TACTGTCCTTCTAGTGTAGCCGTAGTTAGGCCACCACTTCAAGAACTCTGTAGCACCGCCTACATACCTC
GCTCTGCTAATCCTGTTACCAGTGGCTGCTGCCAGTGGCGATAAGTCGTGTCTTACCGGGTTGGACTCAA
GACGATAGTTACCGGATAAGGCGCAGCGGTCGGGCTGAACGGGGGGTTCGTGCACACAGCCCAGCTTGGA
GCGAACGACCTACACCGAACTGAGATACCTACAGCGTGAGCTATGAGAAAGCGCCACGCTTCCCGAAGGG
AGAAAGGCGGACAGGTATCCGGTAAGCGGCAGGGTCGGAACAGGAGAGCGCACGAGGGAGCTTCCAGGGG
GAAACGCCTGGTATCTTTATAGTCCTGTCGGGTTTCGCCACCTCTGACTTGAGCGTCGATTTTTGTGATG
CTCGTCAGGGGGGCGGAGCCTATGGAAAAACGCCAGCAACGCGGCCTTTTTACGGTTCCTGGCCTTTTGC
TGGCCTTTTGCTCACATGTTCTTTCCTGCGTTATCCCCTGATTCTGTGGATAACCGTATTACCGCCTTTG
AGTGAGCTGATACCGCTCGCCGCAGCCGAACGACCGAGCGCAGCGAGTCAGTGAGCGAGGAAGCGGAAGA
GCGCCCAATACGCAAACCGCCTCTCCCCGCGCGTTGGCCGATTCATTAATGCAGCTGAT
