Features (pLannotate 1.2.2; 23 found; start..end, strand, type, name):
     57..75      +  promoter       T7 promoter: promoter for bacteriophage T7 RNA polymerase
     75..99      +  protein_bind   lac operator: The lac repressor binds to the lac operator to inhibit transcription in E. coli. This inhibition can be relieved by adding lactose or isopropyl-β-D-thiogalactopyranoside (IPTG). lac repressor encoded by lacI
    112..134     +  RBS            RBS: efficient ribosome binding site from bacteriophage T7 gene 10 (Olins and Rangwala, 1989)
    154..174     +  CDS            7xHis: 6xHis affinity tag
    184..1284    +  CDS            MBP: maltose binding protein from E. coli; malE (mutated); This version of the gene does not encode a signal sequence, so MBP will remain in the cytosol.
   1445..1463    -  promoter       SP6 promoter: promoter for bacteriophage SP6 RNA polymerase
   1478..1527    +  CDS            SET1 (fragment): solubility-enhancement tag derived from T7 phage gene 10B
   1535..1582    +  terminator     T7 terminator: transcription terminator for bacteriophage T7 RNA polymerase
   1611..1677    +  CDS            lacZα (fragment): LacZα fragment of β-galactosidase; lacZ fragment
   1681..1902    -  rep_origin     M13 ori (fragment) (sequence partly withheld): M13 bacteriophage origin of replication; arrow indicates direction of (+) strand synthesis
   1903..1923    -  misc_feature   MCS (fragment): pUC18/19 multiple cloning site
   1922..1940    -  promoter       lac UV5 promoter (fragment): E. coli lac promoter with an "up" mutation
   1955..1976    -  protein_bind   CAP binding site: CAP binding activates transcription in the presence of cAMP. E. coli catabolite activator protein
   1989..3071    -  CDS            lacI: lac repressor; lacI; The lac repressor binds to the lac operator to inhibit transcription in E. coli. This inhibition can be relieved by adding lactose or isopropyl-β-D-thiogalactopyranoside (IPTG).
   3072..3149    -  promoter       lacIq promoter: lacI (mutant); In the lacIq allele, a single base change in the promoter boosts expression of the lacI gene about 10-fold.
   3149..3167    -  misc_feature   MCS (fragment): pUC18/19 multiple cloning site
   3168..3398    -  rep_origin     f1 ori (fragment) (sequence partly withheld): f1 bacteriophage origin of replication; arrow indicates direction of (+) strand synthesis
   3399..3498    -  misc_feature   bom (fragment): basis of mobility region from pBR322
   3600..3635    -  CDS            rop (fragment): Rop protein, which maintains plasmids at low copy number; rop
   3730..3834    +  promoter       AmpR promoter: bla
   3835..4695    +  CDS            AmpR: β-lactamase; bla; confers resistance to ampicillin, carbenicillin, and related antibiotics
   4866..5454    +  rep_origin     ori: high-copy-number ColE1/pMB1/pBR322/pUC origin of replication
   5637..54      +  CDS            lacI (fragment) (across the origin): lac repressor; lacI; The lac repressor binds to the lac operator to inhibit transcription in E. coli. This inhibition can be relieved by adding lactose or isopropyl-β-D-thiogalactopyranoside (IPTG).
>Addgene plasmid #112612 | pOP5MP | addgene full sequence | sequence record 220250 | Addgene NGS Result
CCCAATACGCAAACCGCCTCTCCCCGCGCGTTGGCCGATTCATTAATGCAGCTGATTAATACGACTCACT
ATAGGGAATTGTGAGCGGATAACAATTCCTCTAGAAATAATTTTGTTTAACTTTAAGAAGGAGATATATC
CATGAATGGATCTCATCACCATCACCATCACCATCACACTAGTATGAAAATCGAAGAAGGTAAACTGGTA
ATCTGGATTAACGGCGATAAAGGCTATAACGGTCTCGCTGAAGTCGGTAAGAAATTCGAGAAAGATACCG
GAATTAAAGTCACCGTTGAGCATCCGGATAAACTGGAAGAGAAATTCCCACAGGTTGCGGCAACTGGCGA
TGGCCCTGACATTATCTTCTGGGCACACGACCGCTTTGGTGGCTACGCTCAATCTGGCCTGTTGGCTGAA
ATCACCCCGGACAAAGCGTTCCAGGACAAGCTGTATCCGTTTACCTGGGATGCCGTACGTTACAACGGCA
AGCTGATTGCTTACCCGATCGCTGTTGAAGCGTTATCGCTGATTTATAACAAAGATCTGCTGCCGAACCC
GCCAAAAACCTGGGAAGAGATCCCGGCGCTGGATAAAGAACTGAAAGCGAAAGGTAAGAGCGCGCTGATG
TTCAACCTGCAAGAACCGTACTTCACCTGGCCGCTGATTGCTGCTGACGGGGGTTATGCGTTCAAGTATG
AAAACGGCAAGTACGACATTAAAGACGTGGGCGTGGATAACGCTGGCGCGAAAGCGGGTCTGACCTTCCT
GGTTGACCTGATTAAAAACAAACACATGAATGCAGACACCGATTACTCCATCGCAGAAGCTGCCTTTAAT
AAAGGCGAAACAGCGATGACCATCAACGGCCCGTGGGCATGGTCCAACATCGACACCAGCAAAGTGAATT
ATGGTGTAACGGTACTGCCGACCTTCAAGGGTCAACCATCCAAACCGTTCGTTGGCGTGCTGAGCGCAGG
TATTGACGCCGCCAGTCCGAACAAAGAGCTGGCAAAAGAGTTCCTCGAAAACTATCTGCTGACTGATGAA
GGTCTGGAAGCGGTTAATAAAGACAAACCGCTGGGTGCCGTAGCGCTGAAGTCTTACGAGGAAGAGTTGG
CGAAAGATCCACGTATTGCCGCCACAATGGAAAACGCCCAGAAAGGTGAAATCATGCCGAACATCCCGCA
GATGTCCGCTTTCTGGTATGCCGTGCGTACTGCGGTGATCAACGCCGCCAGCGGTCGTCAGACTGTCGAT
GAAGCCCTGAAAGACGCGCAGACTAATTCGAGCTCGACCGGTAGTGGCACCAGTGGGTCGACACTGGAAG
TTCTGTTTCAGGGCCCAGGATCCATGGAATTCGCGGCCGCCCTAGGCTCGAGCGGACTGAATGACATTTT
CGAAGCACAGAAGATCGAATGGCATGAAGCCTAAGCTTGAGTATTCTATAGTGTCACCTAAATCCCAGCT
TGATCCGGCTGCTAACAAAGCCCGAAAGGAAGCTGAGTTGGCTGCTGCCACCGCTGAGCAATAACTAGCA
TAACCCCTTGGGGCCTCTAAACGGGTCTTGAGGGGTTTTTTGCTGAAAGGAGGAACTATATCCGGATAAC
CTGGCGTAATAGCGAAGAGGCCCGCACCGATCGCCCTTCCCAACAGTTGCGCAGCCTGAATGGCGAATGG
AAATTGTAAGCGTTAATATTTTGTTAAAATTCGCGTTAAATTTTTGTTAAATCAGCTCATTTTTTAACCA
ATAGGCCGAAATCGGCAAAATCCCTTATAAATCAAAAGAATAGACCGAGATAGGGT
[37 nt withheld, positions 1807-1843]
AAAGAACGTGGACTCCAACGTCAAAGG
[32 nt withheld, positions 1871-1902]
AGCTTGCATGCCTGCAGGTCGGAAGCATAAAGTGTAAAGCCTGGGGTGCCTAATGAGTGAGCTAACTTAC
ATTAATTGCGTTGCGCTCACTGCCCGCTTTCCAGTCGGGAAACCTGTCGTGCCAGCTGCATTAATGAATC
GGCCAACGCGCGGGGAGAGGCGGTTTGCGTATTGGGCGCCAGGGTGGTTTTTCTTTTCACCAGTGAGACG
GGCAACAGCTGATTGCCCTTCACCGCCTGGCCCTGAGAGAGTTGCAGCAAGCGGTCCACGCTGGTTTGCC
CCAGCAGGCGAAAATCCTGTTTGATGGTGGTTAACGGCGGGATATAACATGAGCTGTCTTCGGTATCGTC
GTATCCCACTACCGAGATATCCGCACCAACGCGCAGCCCGGACTCGGTAATGGCGCGCATTGCGCCCAGC
GCCATCTGATCGTTGGCAACCAGCATCGCAGTGGGAACGATGCCCTCATTCAGCATTTGCATGGTTTGTT
GAAAACCGGACATGGCACTCCAGTCGCCTTCCCGTTCCGCTATCGGCTGAATTTGATTGCGAGTGAGATA
TTTATGCCAGCCAGCCAGACGCAGACGCGCCGAGACAGAACTTAATGGGCCCGCTAACAGCGCGATTTGC
TGGTGACCCAATGCGACCAGATGCTCCACGCCCAGTCGCGTACCGTCTTCATGGGAGAAAATAATACTGT
TGATGGGTGTCTGGTCAGAGACATCAAGAAATAACGCCGGAACATTAGTGCAGGCAGCTTCCACAGCAAT
GGCATCCTGGTCATCCAGCGGATAGTTAATGATCAGCCCACTGACGCGTTGCGCGAGAAGATTGTGCACC
GCCGCTTTACAGGCTTCGACGCCGCTTCGTTCTACCATCGACACCACCACGCTGGCACCCAGTTGATCGG
CGCGAGATTTAATCGCCGCGACAATTTGCGACGGCGCGTGCAGGGCCAGACTGGAGGTGGCAACGCCAAT
CAGCAACGACTGTTTGCCCGCCAGTTGTTGTGCCACGCGGTTGGGAATGTAATTCAGCTCCGCCATCGCC
GCTTCCACTTTTTCCCGCGTTTTCGCAGAAACGTGGCTGGCCTGGTTCACCACGCGGGAAACGGTCTGAT
AAGAGACACCGGCATACTCTGCGACATCGTATAACGTTACTGGTTTCACATTCACCACCCTGAATTGACT
CTCTTCCGGGCGCTATCATGCCATACCGCGAAAGGTTTTGCACCATTCGATGGTGTCGGGTACCGAGCTC
GAATTGTGAACCATCACCCT
[91 nt withheld, positions 3183-3273]
G
[124 nt withheld, positions 3275-3398]
CCTGATGCGGTATTTTCTCCTTACGCATCTGTGCGGTATTTCACACCGCATATGGTGCACTCTCAGTACA
ATCTGCTCTGATGCCGCATAGTTAAGCCAGCCCCGACACCCGCCAACACCCGCTGACGCGCCCTGACGGG
CTTGTCTGCTCCCGGCATCCGCTTACAGACAAGCTGTGACCGTCTCCGGGAGCTGCATGTGTCAGAGGTT
TTCACCGTCATCACCGAAACGCGCGAGACGAAAGGGCCTCGTGATACGCCTATTTTTATAGGTTAATGTC
ATGATAATAATGGTTTCTTAGACGTCAGGTGGCACTTTTCGGGGAAATGTGCGCGGAACCCCTATTTGTT
TATTTTTCTAAATACATTCAAATATGTATCCGCTCATGAGACAATAACCCTGATAAATGCTTCAATAATA
TTGAAAAAGGAAGAGTATGAGTATTCAACATTTCCGTGTCGCCCTTATTCCCTTTTTTGCGGCATTTTGC
CTTCCTGTTTTTGCTCACCCAGAAACGCTGGTGAAAGTAAAAGATGCTGAAGATCAGTTGGGTGCACGAG
TGGGTTACATCGAACTGGATCTCAACAGCGGTAAGATCCTTGAGAGTTTTCGCCCCGAAGAACGTTTTCC
AATGATGAGCACTTTTAAAGTTCTGCTATGTGGCGCGGTATTATCCCGTATTGACGCCGGGCAAGAGCAA
CTCGGTCGCCGCATACACTATTCTCAGAATGACTTGGTTGAGTACTCACCAGTCACAGAAAAGCATCTTA
CGGATGGCATGACAGTAAGAGAATTATGCAGTGCTGCCATAACCATGAGTGATAACACTGCGGCCAACTT
ACTTCTGACAACGATCGGAGGACCGAAGGAGCTAACCGCTTTTTTGCACAACATGGGGGATCATGTAACT
CGCCTTGATCGTTGGGAACCGGAGCTGAATGAAGCCATACCAAACGACGAGCGTGACACCACGATGCCTG
TAGCAATGGCAACAACGTTGCGCAAACTATTAACTGGCGAACTACTTACTCTAGCTTCCCGGCAACAATT
AATAGACTGGATGGAGGCGGATAAAGTTGCAGGACCACTTCTGCGCTCGGCCCTTCCGGCTGGCTGGTTT
ATTGCTGATAAATCTGGAGCCGGTGAGCGTGGGTCTCGCGGTATCATTGCAGCACTGGGGCCAGATGGTA
AGCCCTCCCGTATCGTAGTTATCTACACGACGGGGAGTCAGGCAACTATGGATGAACGAAATAGACAGAT
CGCTGAGATAGGTGCCTCACTGATTAAGCATTGGTAACTGTCAGACCAAGTTTACTCATATATACTTTAG
ATTGATTTAAAACTTCATTTTTAATTTAAAAGGATCTAGGTGAAGATCCTTTTTGATAATCTCATGACCA
AAATCCCTTAACGTGAGTTTTCGTTCCACTGAGCGTCAGACCCCGTAGAAAAGATCAAAGGATCTTCTTG
AGATCCTTTTTTTCTGCGCGTAATCTGCTGCTTGCAAACAAAAAAACCACCGCTACCAGCGGTGGTTTGT
TTGCCGGATCAAGAGCTACCAACTCTTTTTCCGAAGGTAACTGGCTTCAGCAGAGCGCAGATACCAAATA
CTGTTCTTCTAGTGTAGCCGTAGTTAGGCCACCACTTCAAGAACTCTGTAGCACCGCCTACATACCTCGC
TCTGCTAATCCTGTTACCAGTGGCTGCTGCCAGTGGCGATAAGTCGTGTCTTACCGGGTTGGACTCAAGA
CGATAGTTACCGGATAAGGCGCAGCGGTCGGGCTGAACGGGGGGTTCGTGCACACAGCCCAGCTTGGAGC
GAACGACCTACACCGAACTGAGATACCTACAGCGTGAGCTATGAGAAAGCGCCACGCTTCCCGAAGGGAG
AAAGGCGGACAGGTATCCGGTAAGCGGCAGGGTCGGAACAGGAGAGCGCACGAGGGAGCTTCCAGGGGGA
AACGCCTGGTATCTTTATAGTCCTGTCGGGTTTCGCCACCTCTGACTTGAGCGTCGATTTTTGTGATGCT
CGTCAGGGGGGCGGAGCCTATGGAAAAACGCCAGCAACGCGGCCTTTTTACGGTTCCTGGCCTTTTGCTG
GCCTTTTGCTCACATGTTCTTTCCTGCGTTATCCCCTGATTCTGTGGATAACCGTATTACCGCCTTTGAG
TGAGCTGATACCGCTCGCCGCAGCCGAACGACCGAGCGCAGCGAGTCAGTGAGCGAGGAAGCGGAAGAGC
G
